Addgene plasmid #161160: pDONR221-SLC25A40_STOP
Purpose: Gateway entry clone with codon-optimized ORF sequence for subcloning into custom expression vectors. Contains a STOP codon at the end of the codon-optimized ORF sequence.
Depositing lab: RESOLUTE Consortium & Giulio Superti-Furga. Depositing organization: CeMM Research Center for Molecular Medicine. Publication: The RESOLUTE consortium: unlocking SLC transporters for drug discovery. Superti-Furga G, Lackner D, Wiedmer T, Ingles-Prieto A, Barbosa B, Girardi E, Goldmann U, Gurtl B, Klavins K, Klimek C, Lindinger S, Lineiro-Retes E, Muller AC, Onstein S, Redinger G, Reil D, Sedlyarov V, Wolf G, Crawford M, Everley R, ... Steppan CM. Nat Rev Drug Discov. 2020 Jul;19(7):429-430. doi: 10.1038/d41573-020-00056-6. PubMed 32265506.
Backbone
  Vector backbone: pDONR221
  Backbone manufacturer: ThermoFisher Scientific
  Backbone size w/o insert (bp): 2550
  Vector type: Mammalian Expression
Growth in bacteria
  Bacterial resistance: Kanamycin, 50 μg/mL
  Growth temperature: 37°C
  Growth strain: NEB Stable
  Copy number: High Copy
Gene/Insert
  Gene/Insert name: SLC25A40 (alt name: MCFP)
  Species: H. sapiens (human)
  Insert size (bp): 1017
  Entrez Gene: SLC25A40 (a.k.a. MCFP)
  Cloning method: Gateway Cloning
  Sequencing primers: 5′ M13-fwd; 3′ M13-rev
Terms and licenses: Academic/Nonprofit Terms; Industry Terms
Depositor comments: This plasmid contains a STOP codon at the end of the codon-optimized ORF. For the version of this plasmid that does not contain a STOP codon, please see Addgene plasmid 131994 For more information on the full Resolute plasmid collection, please see www.addgene.org/depositor-collections/re-solute/. Please provide your feedback on this plasmid to the RESOLUTE consortium by filling out their RESOLUTE repository feedback form: https://forms.office.com/Pages/ResponsePage.aspx?id=0e05yklzmkS7rjFGQL4N7z4feCLQvEJAmVcOCM_u885UN1JJRko0Ukg4TVQwNTZLOUxPQVJWT1NHUCQlQCN0PWcu
How to cite: pDONR221-SLC25A40_STOP was a gift from RESOLUTE Consortium & Giulio Superti-Furga (Addgene plasmid # 161160 ; http://n2t.net/addgene:161160 ; RRID:Addgene_161160)
