[The description below was written by a language model from this plasmid's Addgene catalogue record and pLannotate feature annotations shown in this document.]
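Description:
pDONR221-SLC25A40_STOP is a Gateway entry clone built on the pDONR221 backbone and carrying a codon-optimized open reading frame for human SLC25A40 (also called MCFP), a member of the SLC25 mitochondrial carrier family. Although catalogued under mammalian expression, the plasmid has no eukaryotic promoter driving the insert. It serves as a shuttle from which the ORF is moved into expression vectors of the user's choice. The full sequenced plasmid is about 3.6 kb. It replicates in E. coli at high copy from a ColE1/pUC-type origin and is selected with kanamycin through the aph(3')-Ia aminoglycoside phosphotransferase gene.

The roughly 1 kb SLC25A40 coding sequence sits between attL1 and attL2, the recombination sites recognised by LR Clonase. An LR reaction with any attR-containing destination vector therefore transfers the ORF directionally and in frame. This version retains a STOP codon at the end of the ORF, so it suits expression of the native, untagged protein or N-terminally tagged fusions supplied by the destination vector; a companion clone without the stop codon exists for C-terminal fusions. A T7 promoter lies just outside attL2, oriented toward the insert on the opposite strand. The rrnB T1 and T2 terminators upstream of attL1 insulate the cassette from read-through transcription in bacteria. Short lacI and lacZα fragments are backbone remnants with no evident functional role, and M13 forward and reverse priming sites flank the insert for sequence verification. The plasmid belongs to a consortium collection of solute carrier clones assembled to support systematic study of SLC transporters and their potential as drug targets.
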