Features (pLannotate 1.2.2; 10 found; start..end, strand, type, name):
      1..100     +  protein_bind   attL1: mutant version of attL; recombination site for the Gateway® LR reaction LR Clonase™
    106..1119    +  CDS            SLC25A40: S2540_HUMAN - Also known as MCFP. Experimental evidence at protein level: Swiss-Prot protein existence level 1. From Homo sapiens (Human).
   1124..1223    -  protein_bind   attL2: mutant version of attL; recombination site for the Gateway® LR reaction LR Clonase™
   1241..1259    -  promoter       T7 promoter: promoter for bacteriophage T7 RNA polymerase
   1393..2202    +  CDS            KanR: aminoglycoside phosphotransferase; aph(3')-Ia; confers resistance to kanamycin in bacteria or G418 (Geneticin®) in eukaryotes
   2349..2937    +  rep_origin     ori: high-copy-number ColE1/pMB1/pBR322/pUC origin of replication
   3120..3212    +  CDS            lacI (fragment): lac repressor; lacI; The lac repressor binds to the lac operator to inhibit transcription in E. coli. This inhibition can be relieved by adding lactose or isopropyl-β-D-thiogalactopyranoside (IPTG).
   3267..3294    -  terminator     rrnB T2 terminator: transcription terminator T2 from the E. coli rrnB gene
   3426..3469    +  terminator     rrnB T1 terminator: Escherichia coli rrnB; transcription terminator T1 from the E. coli rrnB gene
   3516..3552    -  CDS            lacZα (fragment): LacZα fragment of β-galactosidase; lacZ fragment
>Addgene plasmid #161160 | pDONR221-SLC25A40_STOP | addgene full sequence | sequence record 352157 | Addgene NGS Result
CAAATAATGATTTTATTTTGACTGATAGTGACCTGTTCGTTGCAACACATTGATGAGCAATGCTTTTTTA
TAATGCCAACTTTGTACAAAAAAGCAGGCTCCACCATGGACCCAGAGACCAGGGGCCAGGAGATCATCAA
GGTGACACCCCTGCAGCAGATGCTGGCCTCTTGCACAGGCGCCATCCTGACCAGCGTGATCGTGACACCT
CTGGATGTGGTGAAGATCCGCCTGCAGGCCCAGAACAATCCACTGCCCAAGGGCAAGTGTTTCGTGTATA
GCAACGGCCTGATGGACCACCTGTGCGTGTGCGAGGAGGGAGGCAACAAGCTGTGGTACAAGAAGCCAGG
CAATTTTCAGGGCACCCTGGATGCCTTCTTTAAGATCATCCGGAATGAGGGCATCAAGTCTCTGTGGAGC
GGACTGCCACCCACCCTGGTCATGGCAGTGCCCGCCACCGTGATCTATTTCACATGCTACGACCAGCTGA
GCGCCCTGCTGAGATCCAAGCTGGGCGAGAACGAGACCTGTATCCCTATCGTGGCAGGAATCGTGGCAAG
GTTTGGAGCCGTGACCGTGATCTCCCCACTGGAGCTGATCAGAACAAAGATGCAGTCCAAGAAGTTCTCT
TATGTGGAGCTGCACAGGTTTGTGAGCAAGAAGGTGTCCGAGGACGGATGGATCAGCCTGTGGAGGGGAT
GGGCACCTACAGTGCTGAGGGATGTGCCATTCTCCGCCATGTACTGGTATAACTACGAGATCCTGAAGAA
GTGGCTGTGCGAGAAGTCCGGCCTGTATGAGCCCACCTTCATGATCAACTTCACCTCTGGCGCCCTGAGC
GGATCCTTCGCCGCAGTGGCCACCCTGCCTTTTGATGTGGTGAAGACCCAGAAGCAGACACAGCTGTGGA
CCTACGAGTCTCACAAGATCAGCATGCCCCTGCACATGTCTACATGGATCATCATGAAGAACATCGTGGC
CAAGAATGGCTTCTCCGGCCTGTTTTCTGGCCTGATCCCCCGGCTGATCAAGATCGCCCCTGCCTGTGCC
ATCATGATCTCCACCTATGAGTTTGGCAAGGCCTTCTTTCAGAAGCAGAATGTGCGGAGACAGCAGTACT
AAGACCCAGCTTTCTTGTACAAAGTTGGCATTATAAGAAAGCATTGCTTATCAATTTGTTGCAACGAACA
GGTCACTATCAGTCAAAATAAAATCATTATTTGCCATCCAGCTGATATCCCCTATAGTGAGTCGTATTAC
ATGGTCATAGCTGTTTCCTGGCAGCTCTGGCCCGTGTCTCAAAATCTCTGATGTTACATTGCACAAGATA
AAAATATATCATCATGAACAATAAAACTGTCTGCTTACATAAACAGTAATACAAGGGGTGTTATGAGCCA
TATTCAACGGGAAACGTCGAGGCCGCGATTAAATTCCAACATGGATGCTGATTTATATGGGTATAAATGG
GCTCGCGATAATGTCGGGCAATCAGGTGCGACAATCTATCGCTTGTATGGGAAGCCCGATGCGCCAGAGT
TGTTTCTGAAACATGGCAAAGGTAGCGTTGCCAATGATGTTACAGATGAGATGGTCAGACTAAACTGGCT
GACGGAATTTATGCCTCTTCCGACCATCAAGCATTTTATCCGTACTCCTGATGATGCATGGTTACTCACC
ACTGCGATCCCCGGAAAAACAGCATTCCAGGTATTAGAAGAATATCCTGATTCAGGTGAAAATATTGTTG
ATGCGCTGGCAGTGTTCCTGCGCCGGTTGCATTCGATTCCTGTTTGTAATTGTCCTTTTAACAGCGATCG
CGTATTTCGTCTCGCTCAGGCGCAATCACGAATGAATAACGGTTTGGTTGATGCGAGTGATTTTGATGAC
GAGCGTAATGGCTGGCCTGTTGAACAAGTCTGGAAAGAAATGCATAAACTTTTGCCATTCTCACCGGATT
CAGTCGTCACTCATGGTGATTTCTCACTTGATAACCTTATTTTTGACGAGGGGAAATTAATAGGTTGTAT
TGATGTTGGACGAGTCGGAATCGCAGACCGATACCAGGATCTTGCCATCCTATGGAACTGCCTCGGTGAG
TTTTCTCCTTCATTACAGAAACGGCTTTTTCAAAAATATGGTATTGATAATCCTGATATGAATAAATTGC
AGTTTCATTTGATGCTCGATGAGTTTTTCTAATCAGAATTGGTTAATTGGTTGTAACACTGGCAGAGCAT
TACGCTGACTTGACGGGACGGCGCAAGCTCATGACCAAAATCCCTTAACGTGAGTTACGCGTCGTTCCAC
TGAGCGTCAGACCCCGTAGAAAAGATCAAAGGATCTTCTTGAGATCCTTTTTTTCTGCGCGTAATCTGCT
GCTTGCAAACAAAAAAACCACCGCTACCAGCGGTGGTTTGTTTGCCGGATCAAGAGCTACCAACTCTTTT
TCCGAAGGTAACTGGCTTCAGCAGAGCGCAGATACCAAATACTGTTCTTCTAGTGTAGCCGTAGTTAGGC
CACCACTTCAAGAACTCTGTAGCACCGCCTACATACCTCGCTCTGCTAATCCTGTTACCAGTGGCTGCTG
CCAGTGGCGATAAGTCGTGTCTTACCGGGTTGGACTCAAGACGATAGTTACCGGATAAGGCGCAGCGGTC
GGGCTGAACGGGGGGTTCGTGCACACAGCCCAGCTTGGAGCGAACGACCTACACCGAACTGAGATACCTA
CAGCGTGAGCTATGAGAAAGCGCCACGCTTCCCGAAGGGAGAAAGGCGGACAGGTATCCGGTAAGCGGCA
GGGTCGGAACAGGAGAGCGCACGAGGGAGCTTCCAGGGGGAAACGCCTGGTATCTTTATAGTCCTGTCGG
GTTTCGCCACCTCTGACTTGAGCGTCGATTTTTGTGATGCTCGTCAGGGGGGCGGAGCCTATGGAAAAAC
GCCAGCAACGCGGCCTTTTTACGGTTCCTGGCCTTTTGCTGGCCTTTTGCTCACATGTTCTTTCCTGCGT
TATCCCCTGATTCTGTGGATAACCGTATTACCGCCTTTGAGTGAGCTGATACCGCTCGCCGCAGCCGAAC
GACCGAGCGCAGCGAGTCAGTGAGCGAGGAAGCGGAAGAGCGCCCAATACGCAAACCGCCTCTCCCCGCG
CGTTGGCCGATTCATTAATGCAGCTGGCACGACAGGTTTCCCGACTGGAAAGCGGGCAGTGAGCGCAACG
CAATTAATACGCGTACCGCTAGCCAGGAAGAGTTTGTAGAAACGCAAAAAGGCCATCCGTCAGGATGGCC
TTCTGCTTAGTTTGATGCCTGGCAGTTTATGGCGGGCGTCCTGCCCGCCACCCTCCGGGCCGTTGCTTCA
CAACGTTCAAATCCGCTCCCGGCGGATTTGTCCTACTCAGGAGAGCGTTCACCGACAAACAACAGATAAA
ACGAAAGGCCCAGTCTTCCGACTGAGCCTTTCGTTTTATTTGATGCCTGGCAGTTCCCTACTCTCGCGTT
AACGCTAGCATGGATGTTTTCCCAGTCACGACGTTGTAAAACGACGGCCAGTCTTAAGCTCGGGCCC
