>Addgene plasmid #161160 | pDONR221-SLC25A40_STOP | depositor partial sequence | sequence record 312255 | Codon-optimized ORF of SLC25A40
ATGGACCCAGAGACCAGGGGCCAGGAGATCATCAAGGTGACACCCCTGCAGCAGATGCTGGCCTCTTGCA
CAGGCGCCATCCTGACCAGCGTGATCGTGACACCTCTGGATGTGGTGAAGATCCGCCTGCAGGCCCAGAA
CAATCCACTGCCCAAGGGCAAGTGTTTCGTGTATAGCAACGGCCTGATGGACCACCTGTGCGTGTGCGAG
GAGGGAGGCAACAAGCTGTGGTACAAGAAGCCAGGCAATTTTCAGGGCACCCTGGATGCCTTCTTTAAGA
TCATCCGGAATGAGGGCATCAAGTCTCTGTGGAGCGGACTGCCACCCACCCTGGTCATGGCAGTGCCCGC
CACCGTGATCTATTTCACATGCTACGACCAGCTGAGCGCCCTGCTGAGATCCAAGCTGGGCGAGAACGAG
ACCTGTATCCCTATCGTGGCAGGAATCGTGGCAAGGTTTGGAGCCGTGACCGTGATCTCCCCACTGGAGC
TGATCAGAACAAAGATGCAGTCCAAGAAGTTCTCTTATGTGGAGCTGCACAGGTTTGTGAGCAAGAAGGT
GTCCGAGGACGGATGGATCAGCCTGTGGAGGGGATGGGCACCTACAGTGCTGAGGGATGTGCCATTCTCC
GCCATGTACTGGTATAACTACGAGATCCTGAAGAAGTGGCTGTGCGAGAAGTCCGGCCTGTATGAGCCCA
CCTTCATGATCAACTTCACCTCTGGCGCCCTGAGCGGATCCTTCGCCGCAGTGGCCACCCTGCCTTTTGA
TGTGGTGAAGACCCAGAAGCAGACACAGCTGTGGACCTACGAGTCTCACAAGATCAGCATGCCCCTGCAC
ATGTCTACATGGATCATCATGAAGAACATCGTGGCCAAGAATGGCTTCTCCGGCCTGTTTTCTGGCCTGA
TCCCCCGGCTGATCAAGATCGCCCCTGCCTGTGCCATCATGATCTCCACCTATGAGTTTGGCAAGGCCTT
CTTTCAGAAGCAGAATGTGCGGAGACAGCAGTACTAA
